>Addgene plasmid #124927 | pTagGFP2-N SIN1 NCD | addgene full sequence | sequence record 244592 | Addgene NGS Result
CATGCATTAGTTATTAATAGTAATCAATTACGGGGTCATTAGTTCATAGCCCATATATGGAGTTCCGCGT
TACATAACTTACGGTAAATGGCCCGCCTGGCTGACCGCCCAACGACCCCCGCCCATTGACGTCAATAATG
ACGTATGTTCCCATAGTAACGCCAATAGGGACTTTCCATTGACGTCAATGGGTGGAGTATTTACGGTAAA
CTGCCCACTTGGCAGTACATCAAGTGTATCATATGCCAAGTACGCCCCCTATTGACGTCAATGACGGTAA
ATGGCCCGCCTGGCATTATGCCCAGTACATGACCTTATGGGACTTTCCTACTTGGCAGTACATCTACGTA
TTAGTCATCGCTATTACCATGGTGATGCGGTTTTGGCAGTACATCAATGGGCGTGGATAGCGGTTTGACT
CACGGGGATTTCCAAGTCTCCACCCCATTGACGTCAATGGGAGTTTGTTTTGGCACCAAAATCAACGGGA
CTTTCCAAAATGTCGTAACAACTCCGCCCCATTGACGCAAATGGGCGGTAGGCGTGTACGGTGGGAGGTC
TATATAAGCAGAGCTGGTTTAGTGAACCGTCAGATCCGCTAGCGCTACCGGACTCAGATCTCGAGCTCAA
GCTTGCCACCATGGCCTTCTTGGACAATCCAACTATCATTCTAGCTCATATTCGACAGTCACATGTGACC
AGTGATGACACGGGAATGTGTGAGATGGTTCTCATTGATCATGATGTTGACCTAGAGAAGATTCATCCTC
CTTCAATGCCTGGAGACAGTGGGTCAGAAATTCAGGGAAGCAATGGTGAGACTCAGGGCTATGTATATGC
TCAGTCTGTCGATATTACCTCAAGTTGGGACTTTGGTATTAGAAGACGCTCAAACACAGCTCAAAGATTA
GAACGACTCCGAAAAGAGAGACAAAACCAGATCAAATGCAAAAATATTCAGTGGAAAGAAAGAAATTCTA
AGCAATCAGCCCAGGAGTTAAAGTCACTGTTTGAAAAAAAATCTCTCAAAGAGAAGCCTCCAATTTCTGG
GAAGCAGGATCCACCGGTCGCCACCATGAGCGGGGGCGAGGAGCTGTTCGCCGGCATCGTGCCCGTGCTG
ATCGAGCTGGACGGCGACGTGCACGGCCACAAGTTCAGCGTGCGCGGCGAGGGCGAGGGCGACGCCGACT
ACGGCAAGCTGGAGATCAAGTTCATCTGCACCACCGGCAAGCTGCCCGTGCCCTGGCCCACCCTGGTGAC
CACCCTCTGCTACGGCATCCAGTGCTTCGCCCGCTACCCCGAGCACATGAAGATGAACGACTTCTTCAAG
AGCGCCATGCCCGAGGGCTACATCCAGGAGCGCACCATCCAGTTCCAGGACGACGGCAAGTACAAGACCC
GCGGCGAGGTGAAGTTCGAGGGCGACACCCTGGTGAACCGCATCGAGCTGAAGGGCAAGGACTTCAAGGA
GGACGGCAACATCCTGGGCCACAAGCTGGAGTACAGCTTCAACAGCCACAACGTGTACATCCGCCCCGAC
AAGGCCAACAACGGCCTGGAGGCTAACTTCAAGACCCGCCACAACATCGAGGGCGGCGGCGTGCAGCTGG
CCGACCACTACCAGACCAACGTGCCCCTGGGCGACGGCCCCGTGCTGATCCCCATCAACCACTACCTGAG
CACTCAGACCAAGATCAGCAAGGACCGCAACGAGGCCCGCGACCACATGGTGCTCCTGGAGTCCTTCAGC
GCCTGCTGCCACACCCACGGCATGGACGAGCTGTACAGGTAAGCGGCCGCGACTCTAGATCATAATCAGC
CATACCACATTTGTAGAGGTTTTACTTGCTTTAAAAAACCTCCCACACCTCCCCCTGAACCTGAAACATA
AAATGAATGCAATTGTTGTTGTTAACTTGTTTATTGCAGCTTATAATGGTTACAAATAAAGCAATAGCAT
CACAAATTTCACAAATAAAGCATTTTTTTCACTGCATTCTAGTTGTGGTTTGTCCAAACTCATCAATGTA
TCTTAAGGCGTAAATTGTAAGCGTTAATATTTTGTTAAAATTCGCGTTAAATTTTTGTTAAATCAGCTCA
TTTTTTAACCAATAGGCCGAAATCGGCAAAATCCCTTATAAATCAAAAGAATAGACCGAGATAGGGT
[37 nt withheld, positions 2168-2204]
AAAGAACGTGGACTCCAACGTCAAAGG
[49 nt withheld, positions 2232-2280]
T
[91 nt withheld, positions 2282-2372]
G
[124 nt withheld, positions 2374-2497]
CAGGTGGCACTTTTCGGGGAAATGTGCGCGGAACCCCTATTTGTTTATTTTTCTAAATACATTCAAATAT
GTATCCGCTCATGAGACAATAACCCTGATAAATGCTTCAATAATATTGAAAAAGGAAGAGTCCTGAGGCG
GAAAGAACCAGCTGTGGAATGTGTGTCAGTTAGGGTGTGGAAAGTCCCCAGGCTCCCCAGCAGGCAGAAG
TATGCAAAGCATGCATCTCAATTAGTCAGCAACCAGGTGTGGAAAGTCCCCAGGCTCCCCAGCAGGCAGA
AGTATGCAAAGCATGCATCTCAATTAGTCAGCAACCATAGTCCCGCCCCTAACTCCGCCCATCCCGCCCC
TAACTCCGCCCAGTTCCGCCCATTCTCCGCCCCATGGCTGACTAATTTTTTTTATTTATGCAGAGGCCGA
GGCCGCCTCGGCCTCTGAGCTATTCCAGAAGTAGTGAGGAGGCTTTTTTGGAGGCCTAGGCTTTTGCAAA
GATCGATCAAGAGACAGGATGAGGATCGTTTCGCATGATTGAACAAGATGGATTGCACGCAGGTTCTCCG
GCCGCTTGGGTGGAGAGGCTATTCGGCTATGACTGGGCACAACAGACAATCGGCTGCTCTGATGCCGCCG
TGTTCCGGCTGTCAGCGCAGGGGCGCCCGGTTCTTTTTGTCAAGACCGACCTGTCCGGTGCCCTGAATGA
ACTGCAAGACGAGGCAGCGCGGCTATCGTGGCTGGCCACGACGGGCGTTCCTTGCGCAGCTGTGCTCGAC
GTTGTCACTGAAGCGGGAAGGGACTGGCTGCTATTGGGCGAAGTGCCGGGGCAGGATCTCCTGTCATCTC
ACCTTGCTCCTGCCGAGAAAGTATCCATCATGGCTGATGCAATGCGGCGGCTGCATACGCTTGATCCGGC
TACCTGCCCATTCGACCACCAAGCGAAACATCGCATCGAGCGAGCACGTACTCGGATGGAAGCCGGTCTT
GTCGATCAGGATGATCTGGACGAAGAGCATCAGGGGCTCGCGCCAGCCGAACTGTTCGCCAGGCTCAAGG
CGAGCATGCCCGACGGCGAGGATCTCGTCGTGACCCATGGCGATGCCTGCTTGCCGAATATCATGGTGGA
AAATGGCCGCTTTTCTGGATTCATCGACTGTGGCCGGCTGGGTGTGGCGGACCGCTATCAGGACATAGCG
TTGGCTACCCGTGATATTGCTGAAGAGCTTGGCGGCGAATGGGCTGACCGCTTCCTCGTGCTTTACGGTA
TCGCCGCTCCCGATTCGCAGCGCATCGCCTTCTATCGCCTTCTTGACGAGTTCTTCTGAGCGGGACTCTG
GGGTTCGAAATGACCGACCAAGCGACGCCCAACCTGCCATCACGAGATTTCGATTCCACCGCCGCCTTCT
ATGAAAGGTTGGGCTTCGGAATCGTTTTCCGGGACGCCGGCTGGATGATCCTCCAGCGCGGGGATCTCAT
GCTGGAGTTCTTCGCCCACCCTAGGGGGAGGCTAACTGAAACACGGAAGGAGACAATACCGGAAGGAACC
CGCGCTATGACGGCAATAAAAAGACAGAATAAAACGCACGGTGTTGGGTCGTTTGTTCATAAACGCGGGG
TTCGGTCCCAGGGCTGGCACTCTGTCGATACCCCACCGAGACCCCATTGGGGCCAATACGCCCGCGTTTC
TTCCTTTTCCCCACCCCACCCCCCAAGTTCGGGTGAAGGCCCAGGGCTCGCAGCCAACGTCGGGGCGGCA
GGCCCTGCCATAGCCTCAGGTTACTCATATATACTTTAGATTGATTTAAAACTTCATTTTTAATTTAAAA
GGATCTAGGTGAAGATCCTTTTTGATAATCTCATGACCAAAATCCCTTAACGTGAGTTTTCGTTCCACTG
AGCGTCAGACCCCGTAGAAAAGATCAAAGGATCTTCTTGAGATCCTTTTTTTCTGCGCGTAATCTGCTGC
TTGCAAACAAAAAAACCACCGCTACCAGCGGTGGTTTGTTTGCCGGATCAAGAGCTACCAACTCTTTTTC
CGAAGGTAACTGGCTTCAGCAGAGCGCAGATACCAAATACTGTTCTTCTAGTGTAGCCGTAGTTAGGCCA
CCACTTCAAGAACTCTGTAGCACCGCCTACATACCTCGCTCTGCTAATCCTGTTACCAGTGGCTGCTGCC
AGTGGCGATAAGTCGTGTCTTACCGGGTTGGACTCAAGACGATAGTTACCGGATAAGGCGCAGCGGTCGG
GCTGAACGGGGGGTTCGTGCACACAGCCCAGCTTGGAGCGAACGACCTACACCGAACTGAGATACCTACA
GCGTGAGCTATGAGAAAGCGCCACGCTTCCCGAAGGGAGAAAGGCGGACAGGTATCCGGTAAGCGGCAGG
GTCGGAACAGGAGAGCGCACGAGGGAGCTTCCAGGGGGAAACGCCTGGTATCTTTATAGTCCTGTCGGGT
TTCGCCACCTCTGACTTGAGCGTCGATTTTTGTGATGCTCGTCAGGGGGGCGGAGCCTATGGAAAAACGC
CAGCAACGCGGCCTTTTTACGGTTCCTGGCCTTTTGCTGGCCTTTTGCTCACATGTTCTTTCCTGCGTTA
TCCCCTGATTCTGTGGATAACCGTATTACCGC
Features (pLannotate 1.2.2; 15 found; start..end, strand, type, name):
     68..371     +  enhancer       CMV enhancer: human cytomegalovirus immediate early enhancer
    372..575     +  promoter       CMV promoter: human cytomegalovirus (CMV) immediate early promoter
    598..634     +  misc_feature   MCS (fragment): multiple cloning site
    641..1057    +  CDS            MAPKAP1 (fragment): SIN1_HUMAN - Also known as MIP1, SIN1. Experimental evidence at protein level: Swiss-Prot protein existence level 1. Subunit of mTORC2, which regulates cell growth and survival in response to hormonal signals. mTORC2 is activated by growth factors, but, in contrast to mTORC1, seems to be nutrient-insensitive. mTORC2 seems to function upstream of Rho GTPases to regulate the actin cytoskeleton, probably by activating one or more Rho-type guanine nucleotide exchange factors. mTORC2 promotes the serum-induced formation of stress-fibers or F-actin. mTORC2 plays a critical role in AKT1 'Ser-473' pho
   1076..1792    +  CDS            TagGFP2: monomeric green fluorescent protein, also known as mTagGFP mammalian codon-optimized
   1808..1891    +  CDS            large T antigen (fragment): large T antigen from SV40 (simian virus 40)
   1914..2035    +  polyA_signal   SV40 poly(A) signal: SV40 polyadenylation signal
   2069..2497    -  rep_origin     f1 ori (sequence partly withheld): f1 bacteriophage origin of replication; arrow indicates direction of (+) strand synthesis
   2524..2628    +  promoter       AmpR promoter: bla
   2630..2987    +  promoter       SV40 promoter: SV40 enhancer and early promoter
   3022..3816    +  CDS            NeoR/KanR: aminoglycoside phosphotransferase from Tn5; aph(3')-II (or nptII); confers resistance to neomycin, kanamycin, and G418 (Geneticin®)
   3837..3989    +  CDS            ble (fragment): BLE_KLEPN - Experimental evidence at protein level: Swiss-Prot protein existence level 1. Binding protein with a strong affinity to the bleomycin family of antibiotics. Binds to CL990; an antimitotic-antibiotic compound. From Klebsiella pneumoniae.
   4048..4095    +  polyA_signal   HSV TK poly(A) signal: herpes simplex virus thymidine kinase polyadenylation signal (Cole and Stacy, 1985)
   4186..4202    -  polyA_signal   bGH poly(A) signal (fragment): bovine growth hormone polyadenylation signal
   4424..5012    +  rep_origin     ori: high-copy-number ColE1/pMB1/pBR322/pUC origin of replication
