[The description below was written by a language model from this plasmid's Addgene catalogue record and pLannotate feature annotations shown in this document.]
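Description:
pTagGFP2-N SIN1 NCD is a mammalian expression plasmid of about 5.1 kb built on the Evrogen pTagGFP2-N backbone. It expresses an N-terminal fragment of human SIN1 (gene MAPKAP1, a subunit of the mTORC2 complex) fused to a green fluorescent protein. The insert encodes the region the record calls NCD, amino acids 1–139, cloned between HindIII and BamHI sites that both remain intact. It sits in frame upstream of the backbone's TagGFP2, a monomeric, mammalian codon-optimized GFP, so the tag lies at the C terminus of the fusion. Transcription is driven by the human cytomegalovirus immediate-early enhancer and promoter and terminated by an SV40 polyadenylation signal. The open reading frame carries silent mutations that make it resistant to a specific MAPKAP1-targeting guide RNA. The fragment can therefore be expressed in cells where endogenous SIN1 is being disrupted by CRISPR.

Propagation in E. coli relies on a high-copy ColE1/pUC-type origin, and an f1 phage origin is also present. A single NeoR/KanR (Tn5 aminoglycoside phosphotransferase) gene provides selection in both hosts. A bacterial bla-type promoter drives it for kanamycin resistance in bacteria, and the SV40 enhancer/early promoter drives it for G418 selection in mammalian cells, with an HSV TK polyadenylation signal downstream. The short annotated fragments of SV40 large T antigen, ble and the bGH poly(A) signal appear to be residual backbone sequence or partial annotation matches rather than functional elements. The associated publication concerns mTORC2 assembly, so the construct is suited to domain-level studies of SIN1, such as following localization of the GFP-tagged fragment or testing its interactions with other complex components.
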