Addgene plasmid #124927: pTagGFP2-N SIN1 NCD
Purpose: For expression of NCD (a.a. 1-139) of SIN1-GFP
Depositing lab: Jin Chen. Depositing organization: Vanderbilt University. Publication: Disruption of the Scaffolding Function of mLST8 Selectively Inhibits mTORC2 Assembly and Function and Suppresses mTORC2-Dependent Tumor Growth In Vivo. Hwang Y, Kim LC, Song W, Edwards DN, Cook RS, Chen J. Cancer Res. 2019 Jul 1;79(13):3178-3184. doi: 10.1158/0008-5472.CAN-18-3658. Epub 2019 May 13. PubMed 31085701.
Backbone
  Vector backbone: pTagGFP2-N
  Backbone manufacturer: Evrogen
  Vector type: Mammalian Expression
  Selectable markers: Neomycin (select with G418)
Growth in bacteria
  Bacterial resistance: Kanamycin, 50 μg/mL
  Growth temperature: 37°C
  Growth strain: DH5alpha
  Copy number: High Copy
Gene/Insert
  Gene/Insert name: MAPKAP1 (alt names: SIN1; mSIN1)
  Species: H. sapiens (human)
  Mutation: Insert ORF was sirently mutated to be resistent to sgMAPKAP1_1.
  Entrez Gene: MAPKAP1 (a.k.a. JC310, MIP1, SIN1, SIN1b, SIN1g)
  Tag / fusion protein: TagGFP2 (C terminal on backbone)
  Cloning method: Restriction Enzyme; 5′ cloning site HindIII (not destroyed); 3′ cloning site BamHI (not destroyed)
  Sequencing primers: 5′ CMV Forward; 3′ TagGFP-Rev, GCGCACGCTGAACTTGTGGC
Terms and licenses: Academic/Nonprofit Terms; Industry Terms: Not Available to Industry
How to cite: pTagGFP2-N SIN1 NCD was a gift from Jin Chen (Addgene plasmid # 124927 ; http://n2t.net/addgene:124927 ; RRID:Addgene_124927)
